Addgene plasmid #244010: pUPD3_RBS_RBS22
Purpose: GoldenBraid2.0 Ribosome binding site.
Depositing lab: Christophe Herman. Depositing organization: Baylor College of Medicine. Publication: GoldenBraid2.0 E. coli: a comprehensive and characterized toolkit for enterics. Cooke MB, Welch KT, Ramirez LD, Wen AX, Marciano DC, Herman C. Synth Biol (Oxf). 2025 Aug 14;10(1):ysaf015. doi: 10.1093/synbio/ysaf015. eCollection 2025. PubMed 40927394.
Backbone
  Vector backbone: pUPD3
  Vector type: Bacterial Expression
Growth in bacteria
  Bacterial resistance: Chloramphenicol, 25 μg/mL
  Growth temperature: 37°C
  Growth strain: DH5alpha
  Copy number: High Copy
Gene/Insert
  Gene/Insert name: RBS22
  Species: Synthetic
  Insert size (bp): 17
  Cloning method: Golden Gate
Terms and licenses: Academic/Nonprofit Terms; Industry Terms: Not Available to Industry
How to cite: pUPD3_RBS_RBS22 was a gift from Christophe Herman (Addgene plasmid # 244010 ; http://n2t.net/addgene:244010 ; RRID:Addgene_244010)
