[The description below was written by a language model from this plasmid's Addgene catalogue record and pLannotate feature annotations shown in this document.]
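Description:
pUPD3_RBS_RBS22 is a small (about 2.4 kb) GoldenBraid2.0 part-domestication plasmid that stores a single basic genetic part, the synthetic ribosome binding site RBS22, in the pUPD3 entry backbone. It belongs to a GoldenBraid2.0 toolkit adapted for E. coli and related enteric bacteria. Although catalogued as a bacterial expression vector, it functions as a part donor rather than an expression construct in its own right. It replicates in E. coli from a high-copy ColE1/pUC-type origin and is selected with chloramphenicol through a cat gene driven by its native cat promoter. An f1 bacteriophage origin is also present, a legacy element that allows single-stranded DNA production with helper phage.

The payload is only 17 bp and was inserted by Golden Gate cloning. It is too short to be picked up by the automated annotation, so it does not appear in the feature table. It presumably sits in the cloning region between the flanking T7 and SP6 promoters, which point inward from either side and are commonly used as sequencing primer sites. Only a short remnant of lacZα is annotated next to the T7 promoter, which fits replacement of a lacZα screening cassette by the part during domestication, though the record does not state this. A short tet promoter fragment is also detected and appears to be backbone residue.

In the GoldenBraid system, parts held in such entry vectors are released by type IIS restriction enzymes with defined overhangs and assembled with promoter, coding sequence and terminator parts into transcriptional units. RBS22 would serve as one translation-initiation option in such assemblies. Its relative strength is not given in the record.
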