Features (pLannotate 1.2.2; 8 found; start..end, strand, type, name):
     69..87      -  promoter       SP6 promoter: promoter for bacteriophage SP6 RNA polymerase
    234..822     -  rep_origin     ori: high-copy-number ColE1/pMB1/pBR322/pUC origin of replication
    937..1039    +  promoter       cat promoter: promoter of the E. coli cat gene encoding chloramphenicol acetyltransferase
   1040..1696    +  CDS            cat: CAT_ECOLX - Experimental evidence at protein level: Swiss-Prot protein existence level 1. This enzyme is an effector of chloramphenicol resistance in bacteria. From Escherichia coli. This protein is used as a marker in many commonly used cloning vectors, such as pACYC184.
   1784..1801    -  promoter       tet promoter (fragment): E. coli promoter for tetracycline efflux protein gene
   1812..2267    +  rep_origin     f1 ori (sequence partly withheld): f1 bacteriophage origin of replication; arrow indicates direction of (+) strand synthesis
   2286..2307    -  CDS            lacZα (fragment): LacZα fragment of β-galactosidase; lacZ fragment
   2310..2328    +  promoter       T7 promoter: promoter for bacteriophage T7 RNA polymerase
>Addgene plasmid #244010 | pUPD3_RBS_RBS22 | addgene full sequence | sequence record 487841 | Addgene NGS Result
GGTCTCGCAAAGAATAAAAAGGGACGCTAATGCGAGACCACTCATCGCCCAATCACTAGTGAATTCGTTC
TATAGTGTCACCTAAATACCATAGAGCCGTTGGTCATAGCTGTTTCCTGTCCAGGCATCATGACACGGTT
ATCCACAGAATCAGGGGATAACGCAGGAAAGAACATGTGAGCAAAAGGCCAGCAAAAGGCCAGGAACCGT
AAAAAGGCCGCGTTGCTGGCGTTTTTCCATAGGCTCCGCCCCCCTGACGAGCATCACAAAAATCGACGCT
CAAGTCAGAGGTGGCGAAACCCGACAGGACTATAAAGATACCAGGCGTTTCCCCCTGGAAGCTCCCTCGT
GCGCTCTCCTGTTCCGACCCTGCCGCTTACCGGATACCTGTCCGCCTTTCTCCCTTCGGGAAGCGTGGCG
CTTTCTCATAGCTCACGCTGTAGGTATCTCAGTTCGGTGTAGGTCGTTCGCTCCAAGCTGGGCTGTGTGC
ACGAACCCCCCGTTCAGCCCGACCGCTGCGCCTTATCCGGTAACTATCGTCTTGAGTCCAACCCGGTAAG
ACACGACTTATCGCCACTGGCAGCAGCCACTGGTAACAGGATTAGCAGAGCGAGGTATGTAGGCGGTGCT
ACAGAGTTCTTGAAGTGGTGGCCTAACTACGGCTACACTAGAAGAACAGTATTTGGTATCTGCGCTCTGC
TGAAGCCAGTTACCTTCGGAAAAAGAGTTGGTAGCTCTTGATCCGGCAAACAAACCACCGCTGGTAGCGG
TGGTTTTTTTGTTTGCAAGCAGCAGATTACGCGCAGAAAAAAAGGATCTCAAGAAGATCCTTTGATCTTT
TCTACGGGGTCTGACGCTCAGTGGAACGAAAACTCACGTTAAGGGATTTTGGTCATGAGATTATCAAAAA
GGATCTTCACCTAGATCCTTTTGTGATGATCGGCACGTAAGAGGTTCCAACTTTCACCATAATGAAATAA
GATCACTACCGGGCGTATTTTTTGAGTTATCGAGATTTTCAGGAGCTAAGGAAGCTAAAATGGAGAAAAA
AATCACTGGATATACCACCGTTGATATATCCCAATGGCATCGTAAAGAACATTTTGAGGCATTTCAGTCA
GTTGCTCAATGTACCTATAACCAGACCGTTCAGCTGGATATTACGGCCTTTTTAAAGACCGTAAAGAAAA
ATAAGCACAAGTTTTATCCGGCCTTTATTCACATTCTTGCCCGCCTGATGAATGCTCATCCGGAATTCCG
TATGGCAATGAAAGACGGTGAGCTGGTGATATGGGATAGTGTTCACCCTTGTTACACCGTTTTCCATGAG
CAAACTGAAACGTTTTCATCGCTCTGGAGTGAATACCACGACGATTTCCGGCAGTTTCTACACATATATT
CGCAAGATGTGGCGTGTTACGGTGAAAACCTGGCCTATTTCCCTAAAGGGTTTATTGAGAATATGTTTTT
CGTGTCAGCCAATCCCTGGGTGAGTTTCACCAGTTTTGATTTAAACGTGGCCAATATGGACAACTTCTTC
GCCCCCGTTTTCACCATGGGCAAATATTATACGCAAGGCGACAAGGTGCTGATGCCGCTGGCGATTCAGG
TTCATCATGCCGTTTGTGATGGCTTCCATGTCGGCAGAATGCTTAATGAATTACAACAGTACTGCGATGA
GTGGCAGGGCGGGGCGTAATTTTTTTAAGGCAGTTATTGGTGCCCTTAAACGCCTGGTTGCTACGCCTGA
ATAAGTGATAATAAGCGGATGAATGGCAGAAATTCGATGATAAGCTGTCAAACATGATGT
[125 nt withheld, positions 1811-1935]
C
[91 nt withheld, positions 1937-2027]
AGGGTGATGGTTCACGTAGTGGGCCAGCGCCCTGATAGACGGTTTTTCGCCCTTTGACGTTGGAGTCCAC
GTTCTTT
[37 nt withheld, positions 2105-2141]
ACCCTATCTCGGTCTATTCTTTTGATTTATAAGGGATTTTGCCGATTTCGGCCTATTGGTTAAAAAATGA
GCTGATTTAACAAAAATTTAACGCGAATTTTAACAAAATATTAACGCTTACAATTTTAACATTGTAGAAA
CGCATGTAAAACGACGGCCAGTGAATTGTAATACGACTCACTATAGGGTGAATTCCGCTTAGGACCTTAG
ATATTGATCTCAA
